LOCUS       Exported 8872 bp ds-DNA circular SYN 27-MAY-2021
DEFINITION  Mammalian expression of p85iSH2 fused to mNeonGreen-eDHFR(69K6).
ACCESSION   .
VERSION     .
KEYWORDS    pPBpuro-mNG-eDHFR(69K6)-p85iSH2
SOURCE      synthetic DNA construct
  ORGANISM  synthetic DNA construct
REFERENCE   1 (bases 1 to 8872)
  AUTHORS   Hatano Y, Suzuki S, Nakamura A, Yoshii t, Atsuta-Tsunoda K, Aoki K,
            Tsukiji S
  TITLE     A chemogenetic platform for controlling plasma membrane signaling
            and synthetic signal oscillation
  JOURNAL   bioRxiv 2021.03.16.435568
REFERENCE   2 (bases 1 to 8872)
  AUTHORS   .
  TITLE     Direct Submission
  JOURNAL   Exported May 27, 2021 from SnapGene Server 1.1.58
            http://www.snapgene.com
FEATURES             Location/Qualifiers
     source          1..8872
                     /organism="synthetic DNA construct"
                     /mol_type="other DNA"
     rep_origin      complement(3..458)
                     /direction=LEFT
                     /label=f1 ori
                     /note="f1 bacteriophage origin of replication; arrow
                     indicates direction of (+) strand synthesis"
     primer_bind     complement(140..161)
                     /label=F1ori-F
                     /note="F1 origin, forward primer"
     primer_bind     352..371
                     /label=F1ori-R
                     /note="F1 origin, reverse primer"
     primer_bind     585..607
                     /label=M13/pUC Forward
                     /note="In lacZ gene"
     primer_bind     599..616
                     /label=M13 Forward
                     /note="In lacZ gene. Also called M13-F20 or M13 (-21)
                     Forward"
     primer_bind     600..616
                     /label=M13 fwd
                     /note="common sequencing primer, one of multiple similar
                     variants"
     primer_bind     626..645
                     /label=T7
                     /note="T7 promoter, forward primer"
     promoter        626..644
                     /label=T7 promoter
                     /note="promoter for bacteriophage T7 RNA polymerase"
     repeat_region   674..708
                     /label=piggyBac left (5') inverted repeat
                     /note="piggyBac transposon-specific inverted terminal
                     repeat sequence (ITR)"
     enhancer        1011..1390
                     /label=CMV enhancer
                     /note="human cytomegalovirus immediate early enhancer"
     promoter        1393..1668
                     /label=chicken beta-actin promoter
     intron          1669..2677
                     /label=chimeric intron
                     /note="chimera between introns from chicken beta-actin and
                     rabbit beta-globin"
     primer_bind     2601..2623
                     /label=pCAGGS-5
                     /note="Chimeric intron in CAG promoter, forward primer"
     regulatory      2750..2759
                     /regulatory_class="other"
                     /note="vertebrate consensus sequence for strong initiation
                     of translation (Kozak, 1987)"
     CDS             2756..3463
                     /codon_start=1
                     /product="bright monomeric yellow-green fluorescent protein
                     derived from LanYFP (Shaner et al., 2013)"
                     /label=mNeonGreen
                     /translation="MVSKGEEDNMASLPATHELHIFGSINGVDFDMVGQGTGNPNDGYE
                     ELNLKSTKGDLQFSPWILVPHIGYGFHQYLPYPDGMSPFQAAMVDGSGYQVHRTMQFED
                     GASLTVNYRYTYEGSHIKGEAQVKGTGFPADGPVMTNSLTAADWCRSKKTYPNDKTIIS
                     TFKWSYTTGNGKRYRSTARTTYTFAKPMAANYLKNQPMYVFRKTELKHSKTELNFKEWQ
                     KAFTDVMGMDELYK"
     regulatory      3011..3020
                     /regulatory_class="other"
                     /note="vertebrate consensus sequence for strong initiation
                     of translation (Kozak, 1987)"
     primer_bind     complement(4923..4940)
                     /label=IRES reverse
                     /note="IRES internal ribosome entry site, reverse primer.
                     Also called pCDH-rev"
     primer_bind     5150..5169
                     /label=IRES-F
                     /note="IRES internal ribosome entry site, forward primer"
     CDS             5330..5929
                     /codon_start=1
                     /gene="pac from Streptomyces"
                     /product="puromycin N-acetyltransferase"
                     /label=PuroR
                     /note="confers resistance to puromycin"
                     /translation="MTEYKPTVRLATRDDVPRAVRTLAAAFADYPATRHTVDPDRHIER
                     VTELQELFLTRVGLDIGKVWVADDGAAVAVWTTPESVEAGAVFAEIGPRMAELSGSRLA
                     AQQQMEGLLAPHRPKEPAWFLATVGVSPDHQGKGLGSAVVLPGVEAAERAGVPAFLETS
                     APRNLPFYERLGFTVTADVECPKDRATWCMTRKPGA"
     primer_bind     complement(5330..5349)
                     /label=Puro-R
                     /note="Puromycin resistance gene, reverse primer. Also
                     called puro-variant-R"
     primer_bind     5826..5846
                     /label=Puro-F
                     /note="Puromycin resistance gene, forward primer"
     primer_bind     complement(5956..5973)
                     /label=BGH-rev
                     /note="Bovine growth hormone terminator, reverse primer.
                     Also called BGH reverse"
     polyA_signal    5962..6186
                     /label=bGH poly(A) signal
                     /note="bovine growth hormone polyadenylation signal"
     primer_bind     complement(6233..6249)
                     /label=M13 rev
                     /note="common sequencing primer, one of multiple similar
                     variants"
     protein_bind    6257..6273
                     /label=lac operator
                     /bound_moiety="lac repressor encoded by lacI"
                     /note="The lac repressor binds to the lac operator to
                     inhibit transcription in E. coli. This inhibition can be
                     relieved by adding lactose or
                     isopropyl-beta-D-thiogalactopyranoside (IPTG)."
     promoter        complement(6281..6311)
                     /label=lac promoter
                     /note="promoter for the E. coli lac operon"
     protein_bind    6326..6347
                     /label=CAP binding site
                     /bound_moiety="E. coli catabolite activator protein"
                     /note="CAP binding activates transcription in the presence
                     of cAMP."
     repeat_region   6581..6643
                     /label=piggyBac right (3') inverted repeat
                     /note="piggyBac transposon-specific inverted terminal
                     repeat sequence (ITR)"
     primer_bind     complement(6684..6704)
                     /label=T3
                     /note="T3 promoter, forward primer"
     promoter        complement(6684..6702)
                     /label=T3 promoter
                     /note="promoter for bacteriophage T3 RNA polymerase"
     primer_bind     complement(6723..6739)
                     /label=M13 rev
                     /note="common sequencing primer, one of multiple similar
                     variants"
     protein_bind    6747..6763
                     /label=lac operator
                     /bound_moiety="lac repressor encoded by lacI"
                     /note="The lac repressor binds to the lac operator to
                     inhibit transcription in E. coli. This inhibition can be
                     relieved by adding lactose or
                     isopropyl-beta-D-thiogalactopyranoside (IPTG)."
     promoter        complement(6771..6801)
                     /label=lac promoter
                     /note="promoter for the E. coli lac operon"
     protein_bind    6816..6837
                     /label=CAP binding site
                     /bound_moiety="E. coli catabolite activator protein"
                     /note="CAP binding activates transcription in the presence
                     of cAMP."
     primer_bind     complement(6954..6971)
                     /label=L4440
                     /note="L4440 vector, forward primer"
     rep_origin      complement(7125..7713)
                     /direction=LEFT
                     /label=ori
                     /note="high-copy-number ColE1/pMB1/pBR322/pUC origin of
                     replication"
     primer_bind     complement(7205..7224)
                     /label=pBR322ori-F
                     /note="pBR322 origin, forward primer"
     CDS             complement(7884..8744)
                     /codon_start=1
                     /gene="bla"
                     /product="beta-lactamase"
                     /label=AmpR
                     /note="confers resistance to ampicillin, carbenicillin, and
                     related antibiotics"
                     /translation="MSIQHFRVALIPFFAAFCLPVFAHPETLVKVKDAEDQLGARVGYI
                     ELDLNSGKILESFRPEERFPMMSTFKVLLCGAVLSRIDAGQEQLGRRIHYSQNDLVEYS
                     PVTEKHLTDGMTVRELCSAAITMSDNTAANLLLTTIGGPKELTAFLHNMGDHVTRLDRW
                     EPELNEAIPNDERDTTMPVAMATTLRKLLTGELLTLASRQQLIDWMEADKVAGPLLRSA
                     LPAGWFIADKSGAGERGSRGIIAALGPDGKPSRIVVIYTTGSQATMDERNRQIAEIGAS
                     LIKHW"
     primer_bind     8507..8526
                     /label=Amp-R
                     /note="Ampicillin resistance gene, reverse primer"
     promoter        complement(8745..8849)
                     /gene="bla"
                     /label=AmpR promoter
ORIGIN
        1 ctaaattgta agcgttaata ttttgttaaa attcgcgtta aatttttgtt aaatcagctc
       61 attttttaac caataggccg aaatcggcaa aatcccttat aaatcaaaag aatagaccga
      121 gatagggttg agtgttgttc cagtttggaa caagagtcca ctattaaaga acgtggactc
      181 caacgtcaaa ggnnnnnnnn nnnnnnnnnn nnnnnnnnnn nnnnnnnnnn nnnnnnnnnn
      241 ntnnnnnnnn nnnnnnnnnn nnnnnnnnnn nnnnnnnnnn nnnnnnnnnn nnnnnnnnnn
      301 nnnnnnnnnn nnnnnnnnnn nnnnnnnnnn nnngnnnnnn nnnnnnnnnn nnnnnnnnnn
      361 nnnnnnnnnn nnnnnnnnnn nnnnnnnnnn nnnnnnnnnn nnnnnnnnnn nnnnnnnnnn
      421 nnnnnnnnnn nnnnnnnnnn nnnnnnnnnn nnnnnnnncc cattcgccat tcaggctgcg
      481 caactgttgg gaagggcgat cggtgcgggc ctcttcgcta ttacgccagc tggcgaaagg
      541 gggatgtgct gcaaggcgat taagttgggt aacgccaggg ttttcccagt cacgacgttg
      601 taaaacgacg gccagtgagc gcgcgtaata cgactcacta tagggcgaat tggggcgcgc
      661 cattctagat taaccctaga aagatagtct gcgtaaaatt gacgcatgca ttcttgaaat
      721 attgctctct ctttctaaat agcgcgaatc cgtcgctgtg catttaggac atctcagtcg
      781 ccgcttggag ctcccgtgag gcgtgcttgt caatgcggta agtgtcactg attttgaact
      841 ataacgaccg cgtgagtcaa aatgacgcat gattatcttt tacgtgactt ttaagattta
      901 actcatacga taattatatt gttatttcat gttctactta cgtgataact tattatatat
      961 atattttctt gttatagata tcaactagaa tgctagcatg ggcccatctc gacattgatt
     1021 attgactagt tattaatagt aatcaattac ggggtcatta gttcatagcc catatatgga
     1081 gttccgcgtt acataactta cggtaaatgg cccgcctggc tgaccgccca acgacccccg
     1141 cccattgacg tcaataatga cgtatgttcc catagtaacg ccaataggga ctttccattg
     1201 acgtcaatgg gtggactatt tacggtaaac tgcccacttg gcagtacatc aagtgtatca
     1261 tatgccaagt acgcccccta ttgacgtcaa tgacggtaaa tggcccgcct ggcattatgc
     1321 ccagtacatg accttatggg actttcctac ttggcagtac atctacgtat tagtcatcgc
     1381 tattaccatg ggtcgaggtg agccccacgt tctgcttcac tctccccatc tcccccccct
     1441 ccccaccccc aattttgtat ttatttattt tttaattatt ttgtgcagcg atgggggcgg
     1501 gggggggggg ggcgcgcgcc aggcggggcg gggcggggcg aggggcgggg cggggcgagg
     1561 cggagaggtg cggcggcagc caatcagagc ggcgcgctcc gaaagtttcc ttttatggcg
     1621 aggcggcggc ggcggcggcc ctataaaaag cgaagcgcgc ggcgggcggg agtcgctgcg
     1681 ttgccttcgc cccgtgcccc gctccgcgcc gcctcgcgcc gcccgccccg gctctgactg
     1741 accgcgttac tcccacaggt gagcgggcgg gacggccctt ctcctccggg ctgtaattag
     1801 cgcttggttt aatgacggct cgtttctttt ctgtggctgc gtgaaagcct taaagggctc
     1861 cgggagggcc ctttgtgcgg gggggagcgg ctcggggggt gcgtgcgtgt gtgtgtgcgt
     1921 ggggagcgcc gcgtgcggcc cgcgctgccc ggcggctgtg agcgctgcgg gcgcggcgcg
     1981 gggctttgtg cgctccgcgt gtgcgcgagg ggagcgcggc cgggggcggt gccccgcggt
     2041 gcgggggggc tgcgagggga acaaaggctg cgtgcggggt gtgtgcgtgg gggggtgagc
     2101 agggggtgtg ggcgcggcgg tcgggctgta acccccccct gcacccccct ccccgagttg
     2161 ctgagcacgg cccggcttcg ggtgcggggc tccgtgcggg gcgtggcgcg gggctcgccg
     2221 tgccgggcgg ggggtggcgg caggtggggg tgccgggcgg ggcggggccg cctcgggccg
     2281 gggagggctc gggggagggg cgcggcggcc ccggagcgcc ggcggctgtc gaggcgcggc
     2341 gagccgcagc cattgccttt tatggtaatc gtgcgagagg gcgcagggac ttcctttgtc
     2401 ccaaatctgg cggagccgaa atctgggagg cgccgccgca ccccctctag cgggcgcggg
     2461 cgaagcggtg cggcgccggc aggaaggaaa tgggcgggga gggccttcgt gcgtcgccgc
     2521 gccgccgtcc ccttctccat ctccagcctc ggggctgccg cagggggacg gctgccttcg
     2581 ggggggacgg ggcagggcgg ggttcggctt ctggcgtgtg accggcggct ctagagcctc
     2641 tgctaaccat gttcatgcct tcttcttttt cctacagctc ctgggcaacg tgctggttgt
     2701 tgtgctgtct catcattttg gcaaagaatt gggatcctca cgtcaattgg ccaccatggt
     2761 gagcaagggc gaggaggata acatggcctc tctcccagcg acacatgagt tacacatctt
     2821 tggctccatc aacggtgtgg actttgacat ggtgggtcag ggcaccggca atccaaatga
     2881 tggttatgag gagttaaacc tgaagtccac caagggtgac ctccagttct ccccctggat
     2941 tctggtccct catatcgggt atggcttcca tcagtacctg ccctaccctg acgggatgtc
     3001 gcctttccag gccgccatgg tagatggctc cggctaccaa gtccatcgca caatgcagtt
     3061 tgaagatggt gcctccctta ctgttaacta ccgctacacc tacgagggaa gccacatcaa
     3121 aggagaggcc caggtgaagg ggactggttt ccctgctgac ggtcctgtga tgaccaactc
     3181 gctgaccgct gcggactggt gcaggtcgaa gaagacttac cccaacgaca aaaccatcat
     3241 cagtaccttt aagtggagtt acaccactgg aaatggcaag cgctaccgga gcactgcgcg
     3301 gaccacctac acctttgcca agccaatggc ggctaactat ctgaagaacc agccgatgta
     3361 cgtgttccgt aagacggagc tcaagcactc caagaccgag ctcaacttca aggagtggca
     3421 aaaggccttt accgatgtga tgggcatgga cgagctctac aagtctgggt ccgcagccag
     3481 tagcgccgga agtatgatca gtctgattgc ggcgttagcg gtagatcgcg ttatcggcat
     3541 ggaaaacgcc atgccgtgga acctgcctgc cgatctcgcc tggtttaaac gcaacacctt
     3601 aaataaaccc gtgattatgg gccgccatac ctgggaatca atcggtcgtc cgttgccagg
     3661 acgcaaaaat attatcctca gcagtcaacc gggtacggac aaaaaaaaga aaaagaaaga
     3721 tcgcgtaacg tgggtgaagt cggtggatga agccatcgcg gcgtgtggtg acgtaccaga
     3781 aatcatggtg attggcggcg gtcgcgttta tgaacagttc ttgccaaaag cgcaaaaact
     3841 gtatctgacg catatcgacg cagaagtgga aggcgacacc catttcccgg attacgagcc
     3901 ggatgactgg gaatcggtat tcagcgaatt ccacgatgct gatgcgcaga actctcacag
     3961 ctattgcttt gagattctgg agcggcggct gtacaagtcc ggactcagat ctcgacaagg
     4021 tagtggtgct ggctctggtg ctggtagtgg cgctggttcc ggtgctggct ctggcgcgcc
     4081 tcgagcatcc aagtaccaac aagaccaggt ggtgaaggag gacagcgtag aggctgtggg
     4141 cgcccagctc aaggtctacc accagcagta ccaggacaag agccgcgaat atgaccagct
     4201 gtatgaagaa tacacacgga cctcccagga gctgcagatg aagcgcacag ccatagaggc
     4261 cttcaacgag accatcaaga tcttcgaaga gcagggccag acacaggaga agtgcagcaa
     4321 ggagtatttg gagcgcttcc ggcgagaggg aaatgagaag gagatgcaga ggatcctgct
     4381 gaactccgag cgactcaagt ctcgcatcgc ggagatacac gaaagccgca cgaagttgga
     4441 gcaggatctg cgggcgcagg cctccgacaa ccgtgagatc gacaagcgca tgaacagcct
     4501 caaacctgac ctcatgcagc tgcgcaagat cagggaccag tacctcgtgt ggctcaccca
     4561 gaaaggtgcc cgacagagga agatcaacga atggctggga atcaagaacg agactgagga
     4621 ccagtattca ctgatggagg atgaggacgc cctcccccac cacgaggagc gcacgtgaga
     4681 attctgcagt cgacggtacc gcgggcccgg gataagtcaa ctaacttaag ctagcaacgg
     4741 tttccctcta gcgggatcaa ttccgccccc cccccctaac gttactggcc gaagccgctt
     4801 ggaataaggc cggtgtgcgt ttgtctatat gttattttcc accatattgc cgtcttttgg
     4861 caatgtgagg gcccggaaac ctggccctgt cttcttgacg agcattccta ggggtctttc
     4921 ccctctcgcc aaaggaatgc aaggtctgtt gaatgtcgtg aaggaagcag ttcctctgga
     4981 agcttcttga agacaaacaa cgtctgtagc gaccctttgc aggcagcgga accccccacc
     5041 tggcgacagg tgcctctgcg gccaaaagcc acgtgtataa gatacacctg caaaggcggc
     5101 acaaccccag tgccacgttg tgagttggat agttgtggaa agagtcaaat ggctctcctc
     5161 aagcgtattc aacaaggggc tgaaggatgc ccagaaggta ccccattgta tgggatctga
     5221 tctggggcct cggtgcacat gctttacatg tgtttagtcg aggttaaaaa acgtctaggc
     5281 cccccgaacc acggggacgt ggttttcctt tgaaaaacac gataatacca tgaccgagta
     5341 caagcccacg gtgcgcctcg ccacccgcga cgacgtcccc agggccgtac gcaccctcgc
     5401 cgccgcgttc gccgactacc ccgccacgcg ccacaccgtc gatccggacc gccacatcga
     5461 gcgggtcacc gagctgcaag aactcttcct cacgcgcgtc gggctcgaca tcggcaaggt
     5521 gtgggtcgcg gacgacggcg ccgcggtggc ggtctggacc acgccggaga gcgtcgaagc
     5581 gggggcggtg ttcgccgaga tcggcccgcg catggccgag ttgagcggtt cccggctggc
     5641 cgcgcagcaa cagatggaag gcctcctggc gccgcaccgg cccaaggagc ccgcgtggtt
     5701 cctggccacc gtcggcgtct cgcccgacca ccagggcaag ggtctgggca gcgccgtcgt
     5761 gctccccgga gtggaggcgg ccgagcgcgc cggggtgccc gccttcctgg agacctccgc
     5821 gccccgcaac ctccccttct acgagcggct cggcttcacc gtcaccgccg acgtcgagtg
     5881 cccgaaggac cgcgcgacct ggtgcatgac ccgcaagccc ggtgcctgat cgatgatcta
     5941 gagctcgctg atcagcctcg actgtgcctt ctagttgcca gccatctgtt gtttgcccct
     6001 cccccgtgcc ttccttgacc ctggaaggtg ccactcccac tgtcctttcc taataaaatg
     6061 aggaaattgc atcgcattgt ctgagtaggt gtcattctat tctggggggt ggggtggggc
     6121 aggacagcaa gggggaggat tgggaagaca atagcaggca tgctggggat gcggtgggct
     6181 ctatggcttc tgaggcggaa agaacctgca gcccaagctt ggcgtaatca tggtcatagc
     6241 tgtttcctgt gtgaaattgt tatccgctca caattccaca caacatacga gccggaagca
     6301 taaagtgtaa agcctggggt gcctaatgag tgagctaact cacattaatt gcgttgcgct
     6361 cactgcccgc tttccagtcg ggaaacctgt cgtgccagcg gatcttaaaa gttttgttac
     6421 tttatagaag aaattttgag tttttgtttt tttttaataa ataaataaac ataaataaat
     6481 tgtttgttga atttattatt agtatgtaag tgtaaatata ataaaactta atatctattc
     6541 aaattaataa ataaacctcg atatacagac cgataaaaca catgcgtcaa ttttacgcat
     6601 gattatcttt aacgtacgtc acaatatgat tatctttcta gggttaatct agtatacgcg
     6661 tttaattaat ccagcttttg ttccctttag tgagggttaa ttgcgcgctt ggcgtaatca
     6721 tggtcatagc tgtttcctgt gtgaaattgt tatccgctca caattccaca caacatacga
     6781 gccggaagca taaagtgtaa agcctggggt gcctaatgag tgagctaact cacattaatt
     6841 gcgttgcgct cactgcccgc tttccagtcg ggaaacctgt cgtgccagct gcattaatga
     6901 atcggccaac gcgcggggag aggcggtttg cgtattgggc gctcttccgc ttcctcgctc
     6961 actgactcgc tgcgctcggt cgttcggctg cggcgagcgg tatcagctca ctcaaaggcg
     7021 gtaatacggt tatccacaga atcaggggat aacgcaggaa agaacatgtg agcaaaaggc
     7081 cagcaaaagg ccaggaaccg taaaaaggcc gcgttgctgg cgtttttcca taggctccgc
     7141 ccccctgacg agcatcacaa aaatcgacgc tcaagtcaga ggtggcgaaa cccgacagga
     7201 ctataaagat accaggcgtt tccccctgga agctccctcg tgcgctctcc tgttccgacc
     7261 ctgccgctta ccggatacct gtccgccttt ctcccttcgg gaagcgtggc gctttctcat
     7321 agctcacgct gtaggtatct cagttcggtg taggtcgttc gctccaagct gggctgtgtg
     7381 cacgaacccc ccgttcagcc cgaccgctgc gccttatccg gtaactatcg tcttgagtcc
     7441 aacccggtaa gacacgactt atcgccactg gcagcagcca ctggtaacag gattagcaga
     7501 gcgaggtatg taggcggtgc tacagagttc ttgaagtggt ggcctaacta cggctacact
     7561 agaaggacag tatttggtat ctgcgctctg ctgaagccag ttaccttcgg aaaaagagtt
     7621 ggtagctctt gatccggcaa acaaaccacc gctggtagcg gtggtttttt tgtttgcaag
     7681 cagcagatta cgcgcagaaa aaaaggatct caagaagatc ctttgatctt ttctacgggg
     7741 tctgacgctc agtggaacga aaactcacgt taagggattt tggtcatgag attatcaaaa
     7801 aggatcttca cctagatcct tttaaattaa aaatgaagtt ttaaatcaat ctaaagtata
     7861 tatgagtaaa cttggtctga cagttaccaa tgcttaatca gtgaggcacc tatctcagcg
     7921 atctgtctat ttcgttcatc catagttgcc tgactccccg tcgtgtagat aactacgata
     7981 cgggagggct taccatctgg ccccagtgct gcaatgatac cgcgagaccc acgctcaccg
     8041 gctccagatt tatcagcaat aaaccagcca gccggaaggg ccgagcgcag aagtggtcct
     8101 gcaactttat ccgcctccat ccagtctatt aattgttgcc gggaagctag agtaagtagt
     8161 tcgccagtta atagtttgcg caacgttgtt gccattgcta caggcatcgt ggtgtcacgc
     8221 tcgtcgtttg gtatggcttc attcagctcc ggttcccaac gatcaaggcg agttacatga
     8281 tcccccatgt tgtgcaaaaa agcggttagc tccttcggtc ctccgatcgt tgtcagaagt
     8341 aagttggccg cagtgttatc actcatggtt atggcagcac tgcataattc tcttactgtc
     8401 atgccatccg taagatgctt ttctgtgact ggtgagtact caaccaagtc attctgagaa
     8461 tagtgtatgc ggcgaccgag ttgctcttgc ccggcgtcaa tacgggataa taccgcgcca
     8521 catagcagaa ctttaaaagt gctcatcatt ggaaaacgtt cttcggggcg aaaactctca
     8581 aggatcttac cgctgttgag atccagttcg atgtaaccca ctcgtgcacc caactgatct
     8641 tcagcatctt ttactttcac cagcgtttct gggtgagcaa aaacaggaag gcaaaatgcc
     8701 gcaaaaaagg gaataagggc gacacggaaa tgttgaatac tcatactctt cctttttcaa
     8761 tattattgaa gcatttatca gggttattgt ctcatgagcg gatacatatt tgaatgtatt
     8821 tagaaaaata aacaaatagg ggttccgcgc acatttcccc gaaaagtgcc ac
//
