>Addgene plasmid #172103 | pPBpuro-mNG-eDHFR(69K6)-p85iSH2 | addgene full sequence | sequence record 340560 | Addgene NGS Result
CTAAATTGTAAGCGTTAATATTTTGTTAAAATTCGCGTTAAATTTTTGTTAAATCAGCTCATTTTTTAAC
CAATAGGCCGAAATCGGCAAAATCCCTTATAAATCAAAAGAATAGACCGAGATAGGGTTGAGTGTTGTTC
CAGTTTGGAACAAGAGTCCACTATTAAAGAACGTGGACTCCAACGTCAAAGG
[49 nt withheld, positions 193-241]
T
[91 nt withheld, positions 243-333]
G
[124 nt withheld, positions 335-458]
CCCATTCGCCATTCAGGCTGCGCAACTGTTGGGAAGGGCGATCGGTGCGGGCCTCTTCGCTATTACGCCA
GCTGGCGAAAGGGGGATGTGCTGCAAGGCGATTAAGTTGGGTAACGCCAGGGTTTTCCCAGTCACGACGT
TGTAAAACGACGGCCAGTGAGCGCGCGTAATACGACTCACTATAGGGCGAATTGGGGCGCGCCATTCTAG
ATTAACCCTAGAAAGATAGTCTGCGTAAAATTGACGCATGCATTCTTGAAATATTGCTCTCTCTTTCTAA
ATAGCGCGAATCCGTCGCTGTGCATTTAGGACATCTCAGTCGCCGCTTGGAGCTCCCGTGAGGCGTGCTT
GTCAATGCGGTAAGTGTCACTGATTTTGAACTATAACGACCGCGTGAGTCAAAATGACGCATGATTATCT
TTTACGTGACTTTTAAGATTTAACTCATACGATAATTATATTGTTATTTCATGTTCTACTTACGTGATAA
CTTATTATATATATATTTTCTTGTTATAGATATCAACTAGAATGCTAGCATGGGCCCATCTCGACATTGA
TTATTGACTAGTTATTAATAGTAATCAATTACGGGGTCATTAGTTCATAGCCCATATATGGAGTTCCGCG
TTACATAACTTACGGTAAATGGCCCGCCTGGCTGACCGCCCAACGACCCCCGCCCATTGACGTCAATAAT
GACGTATGTTCCCATAGTAACGCCAATAGGGACTTTCCATTGACGTCAATGGGTGGAGTATTTACGGTAA
ACTGCCCACTTGGCAGTACATCAAGTGTATCATATGCCAAGTACGCCCCCTATTGACGTCAATGACGGTA
AATGGCCCGCCTGGCATTATGCCCAGTACATGACCTTATGGGACTTTCCTACTTGGCAGTACATCTACGT
ATTAGTCATCGCTATTACCATGGTCGAGGTGAGCCCCACGTTCTGCTTCACTCTCCCCATCTCCCCCCCC
TCCCCACCCCCAATTTTGTATTTATTTATTTTTTAATTATTTTGTGCAGCGATGGGGGCGGGGGGGGGGG
GGGSGCGCGCCRGGGGGGGGGGGGGGGGGGGGGGGGGGGGGSGGGGSGRGGSGGRGRGGKGSGGCGGCAG
CCAATCAGAGCGGCGCGCTCCGAAAGTTTCCTTTTATGGCGAGGCGGCGGCGGCGGCGGCCCTATAAAAA
GCGAAGCGCGCGGCGGGCGGGAGTCGCTGCGCGCTGCCTTCGCCCCGTGCCCCGCTCCGCCGCCGCCTCG
CGCCGCCCGCCCCGGCTCTGACTGACCGCGTTACTCCCACAGGTGAGCGGGCGGGACGGCCCTTCTCCTC
CGGGCTGTAATTAGCGCTTGGTTTAATGACGGCTTGTTTCTTTTCTGTGGCTGCGTGAAAGCCTTGAGGG
GCTCCGGGAGGGCCCTTTGTGCGGGGGGAGCGGCTCGGGGGGTGCGTGCGTGTGTGTGTGCGTGGGGAGC
GCCGCGTGCGGCTCCGCGCTGCCCGGCGGCTGTGAGCGCTGCGGGCGCGGCGCGGGGCTTTGTGCGCTCC
GCAGTGTGCGCGAGGGGAGCGCGGCCGGGGGCGGTGCCCCGCGGTGCGGGGGGGGCTGCGAGGGGAACAA
AGGCTGCGTGCGGGGTGTGTGCGTGGGGGGGTGAGCAGGGGGTGTGGGCGCGTCGGTCGGGCTGCAACCC
CCCCTGCACCCCCCTCCCCGAGTTGCTGAGCACGGCCCGGCTTCGGGTGCGGGGCTCCGTACGGGGCGTG
GCGCGGGGCTCGCCGTGCCGGGCGGGGGGTGGCGGCAGGTGGGGGTGCCGGGCGGGGCGGGGCCGCCTCG
GGCCGGGGRGGGCTCGGGGGAGGGGCGCGGCGGCCCCCGGAGCGCCGGCGGCTGTCGAGGCGCGGCGAGC
CGCAGCCATTGCCTTTTATGGTAATCGTGCGAGAGGGCGCAGGGACTTCCTTTGTCCCAAATCTGTGCGG
AGCCGAAATCTGGGAGGCGCCGCCGCACCCCCTCTAGCGGGCGCGGGGCGAAGCGGTGCGGCGCCGGCAG
GAAGGAAATGGGCGGGGAGGGCCTTCGTGCGTCGCCGCGCCGCCGTCCCCTTCTCCCTCTCCAGCCTCGG
GGCTGTCCGCGGGGGGACGGCTGCCTTCGGGGGGGACGGGGCAGGGCGGGGTTCGGCTTCTGGCGTGTGA
CCGGCGGCTCTAGAGCCTCTGCTAACCATGTTCATGCCTTCTTCTTTTTCCTACAGCTCCTGGGCAACGT
GCTGGTTATTGTGCTGTCTCATCATTTTGGCAAAGAATTGGGATCCTCACGTCAATTGGCCACCATGGTG
AGCAAGGGCGAGGAGGATAACATGGCCTCTCTCCCAGCGACACATGAGTTACACATCTTTGGCTCCATCA
ACGGTGTGGACTTTGACATGGTGGGTCAGGGCACCGGCAATCCAAATGATGGTTATGAGGAGTTAAACCT
GAAGTCCACCAAGGGTGACCTCCAGTTCTCCCCCTGGATTCTGGTCCCTCATATCGGGTATGGCTTCCAT
CAGTACCTGCCCTACCCTGACGGGATGTCGCCTTTCCAGGCCGCCATGGTAGATGGCTCCGGCTACCAAG
TCCATCGCACAATGCAGTTTGAAGATGGTGCCTCCCTTACTGTTAACTACCGCTACACCTACGAGGGAAG
CCACATCAAAGGAGAGGCCCAGGTGAAGGGGACTGGTTTCCCTGCTGACGGTCCTGTGATGACCAACTCG
CTGACCGCTGCGGACTGGTGCAGGTCGAAGAAGACTTACCCCAACGACAAAACCATCATCAGTACCTTTA
AGTGGAGTTACACCACTGGAAATGGCAAGCGCTACCGGAGCACTGCGCGGACCACCTACACCTTTGCCAA
GCCAATGGCGGCTAACTATCTGAAGAACCAGCCGATGTACGTGTTCCGTAAGACGGAGCTCAAGCACTCC
AAGACCGAGCTCAACTTCAAGGAGTGGCAAAAGGCCTTTACCGATGTGATGGGCATGGACGAGCTCTACA
AGTCTGGGTCCGCAGCCAGTAGCGCCGGAAGTATGATCAGTCTGATTGCGGCGTTAGCGGTAGATCGCGT
TATCGGCATGGAAAACGCCATGCCGTGGAACCTGCCTGCCGATCTCGCCTGGTTTAAACGCAACACCTTA
AATAAACCCGTGATTATGGGCCGCCATACCTGGGAATCAATCGGTCGTCCGTTGCCAGGACGCAAAAATA
TTATCCTCAGCAGTCAACCGGGTACGGACAAAAAAAAGAAAAAGAAAGATCGCGTAACGTGGGTGAAGTC
GGTGGATGAAGCCATCGCGGCGTGTGGTGACGTACCAGAAATCATGGTGATTGGCGGCGGTCGCGTTTAT
GAACAGTTCTTGCCAAAAGCGCAAAAACTGTATCTGACGCATATCGACGCAGAAGTGGAAGGCGACACCC
ATTTCCCGGATTACGAGCCGGATGACTGGGAATCGGTATTCAGCGAATTCCACGATGCTGATGCGCAGAA
CTCTCACAGCTATTGCTTTGAGATTCTGGAGCGGCGGCTGTACAAGTCCGGACTCAGATCTCGACAAGGT
AGTGGTGCTGGCTCTGGTGCTGGTAGTGGCGCTGGTTCCGGTGCTGGCTCTGGCGCGCCTCGAGCATCCA
AGTACCAACAAGACCAGGTGGTGAAGGAGGACAGCGTAGAGGCTGTGGGCGCCCAGCTCAAGGTCTACCA
CCAGCAGTACCAGGACAAGAGCCGCGAATATGACCAGCTGTATGAAGAATACACACGGACCTCCCAGGAG
CTGCAGATGAAGCGCACAGCCATAGAGGCCTTCAACGAGACCATCAAGATCTTCGAAGAGCAGGGCCAGA
CACAGGAGAAGTGCAGCAAGGAGTATTTGGAGCGCTTCCGGCGAGAGGGAAATGAGAAGGAGATGCAGAG
GATCCTGCTGAACTCCGAGCGACTCAAGTCTCGCATCGCGGAGATACACGAAAGCCGCACGAAGTTGGAG
CAGGATCTGCGGGCGCAGGCCTCCGACAACCGTGAGATCGACAAGCGCATGAACAGCCTCAAACCTGACC
TCATGCAGCTGCGCAAGATCAGGGACCAGTACCTCGTGTGGCTCACCCAGAAAGGTGCCCGACAGAGGAA
GATCAACGAATGGCTGGGAATCAAGAACGAGACTGAGGACCAGTATTCACTGATGGAGGATGAGGACGCC
CTCCCCCACCACGAGGAGCGCACGTGAGAATTCTGCAGTCGACGGTACCGCGGGCCCGGGATAAGTCAAC
TAACTTAAGCTAGCAACGGTTTCCCTCTAGCGGGATCAATTCCGCCCCCCCCCCCTAACGTTACTGGCCG
AAGCCGCTTGGAATAAGGCCGGTGTGCGTTTGTCTATATGTTATTTTCCACCATATTGCCGTCTTTTGGC
AATGTGAGGGCCCGGAAACCTGGCCCTGTCTTCTTGACGAGCATTCCTAGGGGTCTTTCCCCTCTCGCCA
AAGGAATGCAAGGTCTGTTGAATGTCGTGAAGGAAGCAGTTCCTCTGGAAGCTTCTTGAAGACAAACAAC
GTCTGTAGCGACCCTTTGCAGGCAGCGGAACCCCCCACCTGGCGACAGGTGCCTCTGCGGCCAAAAGCCA
CGTGTATAAGATACACCTGCAAAGGCGGCACAACCCCAGTGCCACGTTGTGAGTTGGATAGTTGTGGAAA
GAGTCAAATGGCTCTCCTCAAGCGTATTCAACAAGGGGCTGAAGGATGCCCAGAAGGTACCCCATTGTAT
GGGATCTGATCTGGGGCCTCGGTGCACATGCTTTACATGTGTTTAGTCGAGGTTAAAAAAACGTCTAGGC
CCCCCGAACCACGGGGACGTGGTTTTCCTTTGAAAAACACGATAATACCATGACCGAGTACAAGCCCACG
GTGCGCCTCGCCACCCGCGACGACGTCCCCAGGGCCGTACGCACCCTCGCCGCCGCGTTCGCCGACTACC
CCGCCACGCGCCACACCGTCGATCCGGACCGCCACATCGAGCGGGTCACCGAGCTGCAAGAACTCTTCCT
CACGCGCGTCGGGCTCGACATCGGCAAGGTGTGGGTCGCGGACGACGGCGCCGCGGTGGCGGTCTGGACC
ACGCCGGAGAGCGTCGAAGCGGGGGCGGTGTTCGCCGAGATCGGCCCGCGCATGGCCGAGTTGAGCGGTT
CCCGGCTGGCCGCGCAGCAACAGATGGAAGGCCTCCTGGCGCCGCACCGGCCCAAGGAGCCCGCGTGGTT
CCTGGCCACCGTCGGCGTCTCGCCCGACCACCAGGGCAAGGGTCTGGGCAGCGCCGTCGTGCTCCCCGGA
GTGGAGGCGGCCGAGCGCGCCGGGGTGCCCGCCTTCCTGGAGACCTCCGCGCCCCGCAACCTCCCCTTCT
ACGAGCGGCTCGGCTTCACCGTCACCGCCGACGTCGAGGTGCCCGAAGGACCGCGCACCTGGTGCATGAC
CCGCAAGCCCGGTGCCTGATCGATGATCTAGAGCTCGCTGATCAGCCTCGACTGTGCCTTCTAGTTGCCA
GCCATCTGTTGTTTGCCCCTCCCCCGTGCCTTCCTTGACCCTGGAAGGTGCCACTCCCACTGTCCTTTCC
TAATAAAATGAGGAAATTGCATCGCATTGTCTGAGTAGGTGTCATTCTATTCTGGGGGGTGGGGTGGGGC
AGGACAGCAAGGGGGAGGATTGGGAAGACAATAGCAGGCATGCTGGGGATGCGGTGGGCTCTATGGCTTC
TGAGGCGGAAAGAACCTGCAGCCCAAGCTTGGCGTAATCATGGTCATAGCTGTTTCCTGTGTGAAATTGT
TATCCGCTCACAATTCCACACAACATACGAGCCGGAAGCATAAAGTGTAAAGCCTGGGGTGCCTAATGAG
TGAGCTAACTCACATTAATTGCGTTGCGCTCACTGCCCGCTTTCCAGTCGGGAAACCTGTCGTGCCAGCG
GATCTTAAAAGTTTTGTTACTTTATAGAAGAAATTTTGAGTTTTTGTTTTTTTTTAATAAATAAATAAAC
ATAAATAAATTGTTTGTTGAATTTATTATTAGTATGTAAGTGTAAATATAATAAAACTTAATATCTATTC
AAATTAATAAATAAACCTCGATATACAGACCGATAAAACACATGCGTCAATTTTACGCATGATTATCTTT
AACGTACGTCACAATATGATTATCTTTCTAGGGTTAATCTAGTATACGCGTTTAATTAATCCAGCTTTTG
TTCCCTTTAGTGAGGGTTAATTGCGCGCTTGGCGTAATCATGGTCATAGCTGTTTCCTGTGTGAAATTGT
TATCCGCTCACAATTCCACACAACATACGAGCCGGAAGCATAAAGTGTAAAGCCTGGGGTGCCTAATGAG
TGAGCTAACTCACATTAATTGCGTTGCGCTCACTGCCCGCTTTCCAGTCGGGAAACCTGTCGTGCCAGCT
GCATTAATGAATCGGCCAACGCGCGGGGAGAGGCGGTTTGCGTATTGGGCGCTCTTCCGCTTCCTCGCTC
ACTGACTCGCTGCGCTCGGTCGTTCGGCTGCGGCGAGCGGTATCAGCTCACTCAAAGGCGGTAATACGGT
TATCCACAGAATCAGGGGATAACGCAGGAAAGAACATGTGAGCAAAAGGCCAGCAAAAGGCCAGGAACCG
TAAAAAGGCCGCGTTGCTGGCGTTTTTCCATAGGCTCCGCCCCCCTGACGAGCATCACAAAAATCGACGC
TCAAGTCAGAGGTGGCGAAACCCGACAGGACTATAAAGATACCAGGCGTTTCCCCCTGGAAGCTCCCTCG
TGCGCTCTCCTGTTCCGACCCTGCCGCTTACCGGATACCTGTCCGCCTTTCTCCCTTCGGGAAGCGTGGC
GCTTTCTCATAGCTCACGCTGTAGGTATCTCAGTTCGGTGTAGGTCGTTCGCTCCAAGCTGGGCTGTGTG
CACGAACCCCCCGTTCAGCCCGACCGCTGCGCCTTATCCGGTAACTATCGTCTTGAGTCCAACCCGGTAA
GACACGACTTATCGCCACTGGCAGCAGCCACTGGTAACAGGATTAGCAGAGCGAGGTATGTAGGCGGTGC
TACAGAGTTCTTGAAGTGGTGGCCTAACTACGGCTACACTAGAAGAACAGTATTTGGTATCTGCGCTCTG
CTGAAGCCAGTTACCTTCGGAAAAAGAGTTGGTAGCTCTTGATCCGGCAAACAAACCACCGCTGGTAGCG
GTGGTTTTTTTGTTTGCAAGCAGCAGATTACGCGCAGAAAAAAAGGATCTCAAGAAGATCCTTTGATCTT
TTCTACGGGGTCTGACGCTCAGTGGAACGAAAACTCACGTTAAGGGATTTTGGTCATGAGATTATCAAAA
AGGATCTTCACCTAGATCCTTTTAAATTAAAAATGAAGTTTTAAATCAATCTAAAGTATATATGAGTAAA
CTTGGTCTGACAGTTACCAATGCTTAATCAGTGAGGCACCTATCTCAGCGATCTGTCTATTTCGTTCATC
CATAGTTGCCTGACTCCCCGTCGTGTAGATAACTACGATACGGGAGGGCTTACCATCTGGCCCCAGTGCT
GCAATGATACCGCGAGACCCACGCTCACCGGCTCCAGATTTATCAGCAATAAACCAGCCAGCCGGAAGGG
CCGAGCGCAGAAGTGGTCCTGCAACTTTATCCGCCTCCATCCAGTCTATTAATTGTTGCCGGGAAGCTAG
AGTAAGTAGTTCGCCAGTTAATAGTTTGCGCAACGTTGTTGCCATTGCTACAGGCATCGTGGTGTCACGC
TCGTCGTTTGGTATGGCTTCATTCAGCTCCGGTTCCCAACGATCAAGGCGAGTTACATGATCCCCCATGT
TGTGCAAAAAAGCGGTTAGCTCCTTCGGTCCTCCGATCGTTGTCAGAAGTAAGTTGGCCGCAGTGTTATC
ACTCATGGTTATGGCAGCACTGCATAATTCTCTTACTGTCATGCCATCCGTAAGATGCTTTTCTGTGACT
GGTGAGTACTCAACCAAGTCATTCTGAGAATAGTGTATGCGGCGACCGAGTTGCTCTTGCCCGGCGTCAA
TACGGGATAATACCGCGCCACATAGCAGAACTTTAAAAGTGCTCATCATTGGAAAACGTTCTTCGGGGCG
AAAACTCTCAAGGATCTTACCGCTGTTGAGATCCAGTTCGATGTAACCCACTCGTGCACCCAACTGATCT
TCAGCATCTTTTACTTTCACCAGCGTTTCTGGGTGAGCAAAAACAGGAAGGCAAAATGCCGCAAAAAAGG
GAATAAGGGCGACACGGAAATGTTGAATACTCATACTCTTCCTTTTTCAATATTATTGAAGCATTTATCA
GGGTTATTGTCTCATGAGCGGATACATATTTGAATGTATTTAGAAAAATAAACAAATAGGGGTTCCGCGC
ACATTTCCCCGAAAAGTGCCAC
Features (pLannotate 1.2.2; 26 found; start..end, strand, type, name):
     30..458     -  rep_origin     f1 ori (sequence partly withheld): f1 bacteriophage origin of replication; arrow indicates direction of (+) strand synthesis
    463..618     -  CDS            lacZα (fragment): LacZα fragment of β-galactosidase; lacZ fragment
    626..644     +  promoter       T7 promoter: promoter for bacteriophage T7 RNA polymerase
   1011..1390    +  enhancer       CMV enhancer: human cytomegalovirus immediate early enhancer
   1668..2684    +  intron         chimeric intron: chimera between introns from chicken β-actin and rabbit β-globin
   2763..3470    +  CDS            mNeonGreen: mNeonGreen is a basic (constitutively fluorescent) green/yellow fluorescent protein published in 2013, derived from Branchiostoma lanceolatum. It is reported to be a very rapidly-maturing monomer with moderate acid sensitivity.
   3501..3995    +  CDS            ecDHFR: E. coli dihydrofolate reductase; folA
   4005..4022    +  misc_feature   MCS (fragment): multiple cloning site
   4095..4682    +  CDS            Pik3r2 (fragment): P85B_MOUSE - Experimental evidence at protein level: Swiss-Prot protein existence level 1. Regulatory subunit of phosphoinositide-3-kinase (PI3K), a kinase that phosphorylates PtdIns(4,5)P2 (Phosphatidylinositol 4,5- bisphosphate) to generate phosphatidylinositol 3,4,5-trisphosphate (PIP3). PIP3 plays a key role by recruiting PH domain-containing proteins to the membrane, including AKT1 and PDPK1, activating signaling cascades involved in cell growth, survival, proliferation, motility and morphology. Binds to activated (phosphorylated) protein- tyrosine kinases, through its SH2 domain, and act
   4686..4720    +  misc_feature   MCS (fragment): multiple cloning site
   4774..5335    +  misc_feature   IRES: internal ribosome entry site (IRES) of the encephalomyocarditis virus (EMCV)
   5338..5937    +  CDS            PuroR: puromycin N-acetyltransferase; pac from Streptomyces alboniger; confers resistance to puromycin
   5970..6194    +  polyA_signal   bGH poly(A) signal: bovine growth hormone polyadenylation signal
   6198..6214    +  promoter       SV40 promoter (fragment): SV40 enhancer and early promoter
   6265..6281    -  protein_bind   lac operator: The lac repressor binds to the lac operator to inhibit transcription in E. coli. This inhibition can be relieved by adding lactose or isopropyl-β-D-thiogalactopyranoside (IPTG). lac repressor encoded by lacI
   6289..6319    -  promoter       lac promoter: promoter for the E. coli lac operon
   6334..6355    -  protein_bind   CAP binding site: CAP binding activates transcription in the presence of cAMP. E. coli catabolite activator protein
   6368..6407    -  CDS            lacI (fragment): lac repressor; lacI; The lac repressor binds to the lac operator to inhibit transcription in E. coli. This inhibition can be relieved by adding lactose or isopropyl-β-D-thiogalactopyranoside (IPTG).
   6692..6710    -  promoter       T3 promoter: promoter for bacteriophage T3 RNA polymerase
   6755..6771    -  protein_bind   lac operator: The lac repressor binds to the lac operator to inhibit transcription in E. coli. This inhibition can be relieved by adding lactose or isopropyl-β-D-thiogalactopyranoside (IPTG). lac repressor encoded by lacI
   6779..6809    -  promoter       lac promoter: promoter for the E. coli lac operon
   6824..6845    -  protein_bind   CAP binding site: CAP binding activates transcription in the presence of cAMP. E. coli catabolite activator protein
   6858..6950    -  CDS            lacI (fragment): lac repressor; lacI; The lac repressor binds to the lac operator to inhibit transcription in E. coli. This inhibition can be relieved by adding lactose or isopropyl-β-D-thiogalactopyranoside (IPTG).
   7133..7721    -  rep_origin     ori: high-copy-number ColE1/pMB1/pBR322/pUC origin of replication
   7892..8752    -  CDS            AmpR: β-lactamase; bla; confers resistance to ampicillin, carbenicillin, and related antibiotics
   8753..8857    -  promoter       AmpR promoter: bla
