[The description below was written by a language model from this plasmid's Addgene catalogue record, the feature table of its GenBank file and pLannotate feature annotations shown in this document.]
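Description:
pPBpuro-mNG-eDHFR(69K6)-p85iSH2 is a piggyBac transposon plasmid for mammalian expression, built on the pPB backbone. The expression cassette lies between the piggyBac 5' and 3' inverted terminal repeats, so co-delivery of a piggyBac transposase (not encoded here) can integrate it into the host genome for stable cell line generation. It can also be used by simple transfection. In E. coli the plasmid is maintained through a ColE1/pUC-type origin and ampicillin resistance (bla), and an f1 origin is also present. The catalogue lists it as low copy even though the annotated origin is of the high-copy type. Leftover lac promoter/operator segments and T7 and T3 promoters are cloning-vector remnants flanking the transposon.

The payload is driven by the CAG promoter (CMV enhancer, chicken β-actin promoter and chimeric intron) and begins with a Kozak sequence. It encodes a three-part fusion: the bright monomeric green-yellow fluorescent protein mNeonGreen, an engineered E. coli dihydrofolate reductase designated eDHFR(69K6), and the inter-SH2 (iSH2) fragment of mouse p85β (Pik3r2), the regulatory subunit of PI3K. An EMCV IRES downstream places puromycin N-acetyltransferase on the same transcript, linking puromycin selection to fusion expression, and a bGH polyadenylation signal terminates the message.

The depositor notes that the compound mDcTMP is used to control translocation of the protein. With the associated publication's focus on plasma membrane signalling, this suggests that the eDHFR tag serves as a ligand-binding handle for recruiting the p85 iSH2 module to the membrane, with mNeonGreen reporting its localisation. The depositor's sequence record and the sequencing-derived record differ by only a few bases in length and agree in feature layout.
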