Addgene plasmid #172103: pPBpuro-mNG-eDHFR(69K6)-p85iSH2
Purpose: Mammalian expression of p85iSH2 fused to mNeonGreen-eDHFR(69K6)
Depositing lab: Shinya Tsukiji. Publication: A chemogenetic platform for controlling plasma membrane signaling and synthetic signal oscillation. Suzuki S, Nakamura A, Hatano Y, Yoshikawa M, Yoshii T, Sawada S, Atsuta-Tsunoda K, Aoki K, Tsukiji S. Cell Chem Biol. 2022 Sep 15;29(9):1446-1464.e10. doi: 10.1016/j.chembiol.2022.06.005. Epub 2022 Jul 13. PubMed 35835118.
Backbone
  Vector backbone: pPB
  Backbone manufacturer: Dr. Allan Bradley (Wellcome Sanger Institute)
  Backbone size w/o insert (bp): 6910
  Vector type: Mammalian Expression
  Selectable markers: Puromycin
Growth in bacteria
  Bacterial resistance: Ampicillin, 100 μg/mL
  Growth temperature: 30°C
  Growth strain: JM109
  Copy number: Low Copy
Gene/Insert
  Gene/Insert name: mNeonGreen-eDHFR(69K6)-p85iSH2
  Species: M. musculus (mouse)
  Insert size (bp): 1962
  Entrez Gene: Pik3r2 (a.k.a. p85beta)
  Promoter: CAG
  Cloning method: Gibson Cloning
Terms and licenses: Academic/Nonprofit Terms; Industry Terms: Not Available to Industry
Depositor comments: The chemical mDcTMP, to control protein translocation, can be obtained from Funakoshi Co., Ltd. https://www.funakoshi.co.jp/exports_contents/95015. Please visit https://www.biorxiv.org/content/10.1101/2021.03.16.435568v1 for bioRxiv preprint.
How to cite: pPBpuro-mNG-eDHFR(69K6)-p85iSH2 was a gift from Shinya Tsukiji (Addgene plasmid # 172103 ; http://n2t.net/addgene:172103 ; RRID:Addgene_172103)
